>Addgene plasmid #123732 | MTK3_017 | addgene full sequence | sequence record 248667 | Addgene NGS Result
AAGGATCTTCTTGAGATCCTTTTTTTCTGCGCGTAATCTGCTGCTTGCAAACAAAAAAACCACCGCTACC
AGCGGTGGTTTGTTTGCCGGATCAAGAGCTACCAACTCTTTTTCCGAAGGTAACTGGCTTCAGCAGAGCG
CAGATACCAAATACTGTTCTTCTAGTGTAGCCGTAGTTAGGCCACCACTTCAAGAACTCTGTAGCACCGC
CTACATACCTCGCTCTGCTAATCCTGTTACCAGTGGCTGCTGCCAGTGGCGATAAGTCGTGTCTTACCGG
GTTGGACTCAAGACGATAGTTACCGGATAAGGCGCAGCGGTCGGGCTGAACGGGGGGTTCGTGCACACAG
CCCAGCTTGGAGCGAACGACCTACACCGAACTGAGATACCTACAGCGTGAGCTATGAGAAAGCGCCACGC
TTCCCGAAGGGAGAAAGGCGGACAGGTATCCGGTAAGCGGCAGGGTCGGAACAGGAGAGCGCACGAGGGA
GCTTCCAGGGGGAAACGCCTGGTATCTTTATAGTCCTGTCGGGTTTCGCCACCTCTGACTTGAGCGTCGA
TTTTTGTGATGCTCGTCAGGGGGGCGGAGCCTATGGAAAAACGCCAGCAACGCGGCCTTTTTACGGTTCC
TGGCCTTTTGCTGGCCTTTTGCTCACATGTTCTTTCCTGCGTTATCCCCTGATTCTGTGGATAACCGTAG
TCGGTCTCATATGGTGAGCAAGGGCGAGGAGCTGTTCACCGGGGTGGTGCCCATCCTGGTCGAGCTGGAC
GGCGACGTAAACGGCCACAAGTTCAGCGTGTCCGGCGAGGGCGAGGGCGATGCCACCTACGGCAAGCTGA
CCCTGAAGTTCATCTGCACCACCGGCAAGCTGCCCGTGCCCTGGCCCACCCTCGTGACCACCTTCGGCTA
CGGCCTGATGTGCTTCGCCCGCTACCCCGACCACATGAAGCAGCACGACTTCTTCAAGTCCGCCATGCCC
GAAGGCTACGTCCAGGAGCGCACCATCTTCTTCAAGGACGACGGCAACTACAAGACCCGCGCCGAGGTGA
AGTTCGAGGGCGACACCCTGGTGAACCGCATCGAGCTGAAGGGCATCGACTTCAAGGAGGACGGCAACAT
CCTGGGGCACAAGCTGGAGTACAACTACAACAGCCACAACGTCTATATCATGGCCGACAAGCAGAAGAAC
GGCATCAAGGTGAACTTCAAGATCCGCCACAACATCGAGGACGGCAGCGTGCAGCTCGCCGACCACTACC
AGCAGAACACCCCCATCGGCGACGGCCCCGTGCTGCTGCCCGACAACCACTACCTGAGCTACCAGTCCGC
CCTGAGCAAAGACCCCAACGAGAAGCGCGATCACATGGTCCTGCTGGAGTTCGTGACCGCCGCCGGGATC
ACTCTCGGCATGGACGAGCTGTACAAGGTCGAGATGAATCCCAGTATGAAGCAGAAACAAGAAGAAATCA
AAGAGAATATAAAGAATAGTTCTGTCCCAAGAAGAACTCTGAAGATGATTCAGCCTTCTGCATCTGGATC
TCTTGTTGGAAGAGAAAATGAGCTGTCCGCAGGCTTGTCCAAAAGGAAACATCGGAATGACCACTTAACA
TCTACAACTTCCAGCCCTGGGGTTATTGTCCCAGAATCTAGTGAAAATAAAAATCTTGGAGGAGTCACCC
AGGAGTCATTTGATCTTATGATTAAAGAAAATCCATCCTCTCAGTATTGGAAGGAAGTGGCAGAAAAACG
GAGAAAGGCGCTGGGATCCTGAGACCAGACCAATAAAAAACGCCCGGCGGCAACCGAGCGTTCTGAACAA
ATCCAGATGGAGTTCTGAGGTCATTACTGGATCTATCAACAGGAGTCCAAGCGAGCTCGATATCAAATTA
CGCCCCGCCCTGCCACTCATCGCAGTACTGTTGTAATTCATTAAGCATTCTGCCGACATGGAAGCCATCA
CAAACGGCATGATGAACCTGAATCGCCAGCGGCATCAGCACCTTGTCGCCTTGCGTATAATATTTGCCCA
TGGTGAAAACGGGGGCGAAGAAGTTGTCCATATTGGCCACGTTTAAATCAAAACTGGTGAAACTCACCCA
GGGATTGGCTGAAACGAAAAACATATTCTCAATAAACCCTTTAGGGAAATAGGCCAGGTTTTCACCGTAA
CACGCCACATCTTGCGAATATATGTGTAGAAACTGCCGGAAATCGTCGTGGTATTCACTCCAGAGCGATG
AAAACGTTTCAGTTTGCTCATGGAAAACGGTGTAACAAGGGTGAACACTATCCCATATCACCAGCTCACC
GTCTTTCATTGCCATACGAAATTCCGGATGAGCATTCATCAGGCGGGCAAGAATGTGAATAAAGGCCGGA
TAAAACTTGTGCTTATTTTTCTTTACGGTCTTTAAAAAGGCCGTAATATCCAGCTGAACGGTCTGGTTAT
AGGTACATTGAGCAACTGACTGAAATGCCTCAAAATGTTCTTTACGATGCCATTGGGATATATCAACGGT
GGTATATCCAGTGATTTTTTTCTCCATTTTAGCTTCCTTAGCTCCTGAAAATCTCGATAACTCAAAAAAT
ACGCCCGGTAGTGATCTTATTTCATTATGGTGAAAGTTGGAACCTCTTACGTGCCCGATCAATCATGACC
AAAATCCCTTAACGTGAGTTTTCGTTCCACTGAGCGTCAGACCCCGTAGAAAAGATCA
Features (pLannotate 1.2.2; 6 found; start..end, strand, type, name):
     11..599     +  rep_origin     ori: high-copy-number ColE1/pMB1/pBR322/pUC origin of replication
    711..1427    +  CDS            Citrine: Citrine is a basic (constitutively fluorescent) yellow fluorescent protein published in 2001, derived from Aequorea victoria. It has moderate acid sensitivity.
   1434..1763    +  CDS            GMNN (fragment): GEMI_HUMAN - Experimental evidence at protein level: Swiss-Prot protein existence level 1. Inhibits DNA replication by preventing the incorporation of MCM complex into pre-replication complex (pre-RC) (PubMed:9635433, PubMed:14993212, PubMed:20129055, PubMed:24064211). It is degraded during the mitotic phase of the cell cycle (PubMed:9635433, PubMed:14993212, PubMed:24064211). Its destruction at the metaphase- anaphase transition permits replication in the succeeding cell cycle (PubMed:9635433, PubMed:14993212, PubMed:24064211). Inhibits histone acetyltransferase activity of KAT7/HBO1 in a CDT
   1783..1817    -  terminator     lambda t0 terminator: minimal transcription terminator from phage lambda (Scholtissek and Grosse, 1987)
   1891..2547    -  CDS            cat: CAT_ECOLX - Experimental evidence at protein level: Swiss-Prot protein existence level 1. This enzyme is an effector of chloramphenicol resistance in bacteria. From Escherichia coli. This protein is used as a marker in many commonly used cloning vectors, such as pACYC184.
   2548..2645    -  promoter       cat promoter: promoter of the E. coli cat gene encoding chloramphenicol acetyltransferase
