[The description below was written by a language model from this plasmid's Addgene catalogue record and pLannotate feature annotations shown in this document.]
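Description:
MTK3_017 is a small (about 2.7 kb) part plasmid from the Mammalian Toolkit (MTK), a hierarchical modular cloning system for assembling genetic circuits for mammalian cells. It is built on the MTK0_027 part-entry backbone and is propagated in E. coli through a high-copy ColE1/pUC-type origin. Selection is by chloramphenicol, conferred by a cat gene driven by its native promoter and followed by a lambda t0 terminator. Although it is catalogued as a mammalian expression vector, the annotated features include no mammalian promoter, polyadenylation signal or mammalian selection marker. The plasmid is therefore a storage and donor vector for a coding-sequence module, not a stand-alone expression construct.

The payload is a Type 3 part, the position the toolkit generally reserves for coding sequences. It consists of the yellow fluorescent protein Citrine, an Aequorea victoria derivative, followed directly by a fragment of human Geminin covering residues 1–110. Geminin is a replication licensing inhibitor that is destroyed at the metaphase–anaphase transition. In a fusion of this design, taken from a previously published cell-cycle indicator, that fragment would be expected to impose cell-cycle-dependent stability on the fluorophore, so that fluorescence would rise once cells pass the G1/S transition and be lost after mitosis. The part was inserted using BsmBI sites that were destroyed during cloning. In use, it would be combined with promoter, terminator and other toolkit parts to build a transcriptional unit that provides a live-cell reporter of the G1/S transition.
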