Addgene plasmid #123732: MTK3_017
Purpose: Encodes Fluorescent probe for G1/S transition as a Type 3 part to be used in the MTK system
Depositing lab: Hana El-Samad. Depositing organization: University of California, San Francisco (UCSF). Publication: A Toolkit for Rapid Modular Construction of Biological Circuits in Mammalian Cells. Fonseca JP, Bonny AR, Kumar GR, Ng AH, Town J, Wu QC, Aslankoohi E, Chen SY, Dods G, Harrigan P, Osimiri LC, Kistler AL, El-Samad H. ACS Synth Biol. 2019 Nov 15;8(11):2593-2606. doi: 10.1021/acssynbio.9b00322. Epub 2019 Nov 5. PubMed 31686495.
Backbone
  Vector backbone: MTK0_027
  Vector type: Mammalian Expression
Growth in bacteria
  Bacterial resistance: Chloramphenicol, 25 μg/mL
  Growth temperature: 37°C
  Growth strain: DH5alpha
  Copy number: Unknown
Gene/Insert
  Gene/Insert name: Citrine::Geminin(1-110)
  Species: Synthetic
  Cloning method: Restriction Enzyme; 5′ cloning site BsmBI (destroyed during cloning); 3′ cloning site BsmBI (destroyed during cloning)
Terms and licenses: Academic/Nonprofit Terms; Industry Terms: Not Available to Industry
Depositor comments: Type 3 parts are generally reserved for coding sequences in the MTK. Part sequence is from 10.1016/j.cell.2007.12.033 Please visit https://www.biorxiv.org/content/10.1101/506188v2 for BioRxiv preprint
How to cite: MTK3_017 was a gift from Hana El-Samad (Addgene plasmid # 123732 ; http://n2t.net/addgene:123732 ; RRID:Addgene_123732)
